Addgene plasmid #163578: Dcp2 300 ΔH1
Purpose: express Dcp2 300 ΔH1 at endogenous level in S.cerevisiae
Depositing lab: Michael Rosen. Depositing organization: University of Texas Southwestern Medical Center. Publication: A quantitative inventory of yeast P body proteins reveals principles of composition and specificity. Xing W, Muhlrad D, Parker R, Rosen MK. Elife. 2020 Jun 19;9. pii: 56525. doi: 10.7554/eLife.56525. PubMed 32553117.
Backbone
  Vector backbone: pRP1903
  Backbone size w/o insert (bp): 5827
  Vector type: Yeast Expression
  Selectable markers: URA3
Growth in bacteria
  Bacterial resistance: Ampicillin, 100 μg/mL
  Growth temperature: 37°C
  Growth strain: DH5alpha
  Copy number: Low Copy
Gene/Insert
  Gene/Insert name: Dcp2
  Species: S. cerevisiae (budding yeast)
  Insert size (bp): 1428
  Mutation: Truncation of C-terminal domain (301-970); Lysine at position 255 is mutated to Alanine
  Entrez Gene: DCP2 (a.k.a. YNL118C, PSU1)
  Promoter: DCP2 promoter
  Tag / fusion protein: GFP (C terminal on insert)
  Cloning method: Restriction Enzyme; 5′ cloning site SacI (not destroyed); 3′ cloning site BamHI (not destroyed)
  Sequencing primers: 5′ See comments; 3′ Dcp2-seq3: CCACATTGATAAGGGTCTC
Resource information
  A portion of this plasmid was derived from a plasmid made by: Roy Parker's lab at University of Colorado, Boulder
Terms and licenses: Academic/Nonprofit Terms; Industry Terms: Not Available to Industry
Depositor comments: Lacking C-terminal domain, impaired Edc3 binding site (first HLM). 5' sequencing primers: Dcp2-seq1b:CGAATTTTACGTCTGAGGAAAG. Dcp2-seq2b: gacatagattgttgcattag. Dcp2-seq3b: cttcagcatttgaaagagca Dcp2-seq4b:gcaaaacaataatgatgaaa Dcp2-seq5b: gagaacaatttccaagacgg. Dcp2-seq7:tgaaacgcaacgacgctaca Dcp2-seq8b: GATACCCAGATCATATGAAACG
How to cite: Dcp2 300 ΔH1 was a gift from Michael Rosen (Addgene plasmid # 163578 ; http://n2t.net/addgene:163578 ; RRID:Addgene_163578)
