[The description below was written by a language model from this plasmid's Addgene catalogue record and pLannotate feature annotations shown in this document.]
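Description:
Dcp2 300 ΔH1 is a yeast–E. coli shuttle plasmid built on the pRP1903 backbone for expressing a truncated, GFP-tagged form of the S. cerevisiae mRNA decapping enzyme Dcp2 at near-endogenous levels. The feature table shows a pBluescript/pRS-type architecture. A ColE1/pUC-family origin and an ampicillin resistance gene (AmpR) support propagation in bacteria, and an f1 origin, remnants of the lacZα/multiple cloning site region and flanking T3 and T7 promoters are also present. In yeast, a CEN6/ARS element maintains the plasmid as a stable, centromeric, low-copy episome. The URA3 marker with its own promoter allows selection in ura3 strains and can be counterselected with 5-FOA. Short annotations such as RSF ori, lacI, rop and bom are only fragments and probably reflect backbone sequence similarity rather than functional parts.

The insert, cloned between SacI and BamHI, places the DCP2 coding region under the native DCP2 promoter. That promoter is not annotated separately but presumably lies in the unannotated stretch upstream of the coding sequence. The annotated DCP2 fragment covers about 300 codons, consistent with the recorded deletion of the C-terminal domain (residues 301–970). The record also lists a lysine-to-alanine change at position 255, and the depositor describes the construct as having an impaired Edc3 binding site, the first helical leucine-rich motif. GFP is fused in frame to the C terminus, and transcription ends at the ADH1 terminator. Given the native promoter and centromeric copy number, the construct suits live-cell fluorescence studies of how loss of the C-terminal domain and Edc3 interaction affects Dcp2 localisation and concentration. The associated work on yeast P body composition points to this use.
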