Features (pLannotate 1.2.2; 22 found; start..end, strand, type, name):
     48..181     +  rep_origin     RSF ori (fragment): Plasmids containing the RSF 1030 origin of replication can be propagated in E. coli cells that contain additional plasmids with compatible origins.
    183..275     +  CDS            lacI (fragment): lac repressor; lacI; The lac repressor binds to the lac operator to inhibit transcription in E. coli. This inhibition can be relieved by adding lactose or isopropyl-β-D-thiogalactopyranoside (IPTG).
    288..309     +  protein_bind   CAP binding site: CAP binding activates transcription in the presence of cAMP. E. coli catabolite activator protein
    324..354     +  promoter       lac promoter: promoter for the E. coli lac operon
    362..378     +  protein_bind   lac operator: The lac repressor binds to the lac operator to inhibit transcription in E. coli. This inhibition can be relieved by adding lactose or isopropyl-β-D-thiogalactopyranoside (IPTG). lac repressor encoded by lacI
    423..441     +  promoter       T3 promoter: promoter for bacteriophage T3 RNA polymerase
    975..1874    +  CDS            DCP2 (fragment): DCP2_YEAST - Also known as PSU1. Experimental evidence at protein level: Swiss-Prot protein existence level 1. Catalytic component of the decapping complex necessary for the degradation of mRNAs, both in normal mRNA turnover and in nonsense- mediated mRNA decay (PubMed:10508173, PubMed:11139489, PubMed:11741542). Removes the 7-methyl guanine cap structure from mRNA molecules, yielding a 5'-phosphorylated mRNA fragment and 7m-GDP (PubMed:12554866). Decapping is the major pathway of mRNA degradation in yeast and occurs through deadenylation, decapping and subsequent 5' to 3' exonucleolytic decay
   1896..2609    +  CDS            GFP: Aequoria victoria green fluorescent protein
   2630..2817    +  terminator     ADH1 terminator: S. cerevisiae ADH1; transcription terminator for the S. cerevisiae alcohol dehydrogenase 1 (ADH1) gene
   2848..2918    +  misc_feature   MCS (fragment): pBluescript multiple cloning site
   2927..2945    -  promoter       T7 promoter: promoter for bacteriophage T7 RNA polymerase
   2953..3108    +  CDS            lacZα (fragment): LacZα fragment of β-galactosidase; lacZ fragment
   3112..3540    +  rep_origin     f1 ori (sequence partly withheld): f1 bacteriophage origin of replication; arrow indicates direction of (+) strand synthesis
   3568..3619    -  misc_feature   bom (fragment): basis of mobility region from pBR322
   3698..4501    -  CDS            URA3: orotidine-5'-phosphate decarboxylase, required for uracil biosynthesis; S. cerevisiae URA3; yeast auxotrophic marker, counterselectable with 5-fluoroorotic acid (5-FOA)
   4502..4717    -  promoter       URA3 promoter: S. cerevisiae URA3
   4725..4774    -  misc_feature   bom (fragment): basis of mobility region from pBR322
   4876..4911    -  CDS            rop (fragment): Rop protein, which maintains plasmids at low copy number; rop
   4979..5482    -  misc_feature   CEN/ARS: S. cerevisiae CEN6 centromere fused to an autonomously replicating sequence
   5519..5623    +  promoter       AmpR promoter: bla
   5624..6484    +  CDS            AmpR: β-lactamase; bla; confers resistance to ampicillin, carbenicillin, and related antibiotics
   6655..7243    +  rep_origin     ori: high-copy-number ColE1/pMB1/pBR322/pUC origin of replication
>Addgene plasmid #163578 | Dcp2 300 ΔH1 | addgene full sequence | sequence record 323984 | Addgene NGS Result
AACGCCAGCAACGCGGCCTTTTTACGGTTCCTGGCCTTTTGCTGGCCTTTTGCTCACATGTTCTTTCCTG
CGTTATCCCCTGATTCTGTGGATAACCGTATTACCGCCTTTGAGTGAGCTGATACCGCTCGCCGCAGCCG
AACGACCGAGCGCAGCGAGTCAGTGAGCGAGGAAGCGGAAGAGCGCCCAATACGCAAACCGCCTCTCCCC
GCGCGTTGGCCGATTCATTAATGCAGCTGGCACGACAGGTTTCCCGACTGGAAAGCGGGCAGTGAGCGCA
ACGCAATTAATGTGAGTTAGCTCACTCATTAGGCACCCCAGGCTTTACACTTTATGCTTCCGGCTCGTAT
GTTGTGTGGAATTGTGAGCGGATAACAATTTCACACAGGAAACAGCTATGACCATGATTACGCCAAGCGC
GCAATTAACCCTCACTAAAGGGAACAAAAGCTGGAGCTCTCGTCGTAAGGCTGACACTGCAGAAGAAAAG
TCATAATTTGAATACTAGCCGGTATGAAACTGTGATTGATTAACCTGGGGTTACCTAAAGAGAACATAAG
TAATACTCATGACAGAATCAAAACACAATACAAAATTTATCCGAACCTCGGCCCGACTGCCGGCTCGCCG
GGAAAGGGGACAACCGCTTCTATCCGTCGACTAACTTCATCGGCCCAATGGAAGCTATGATATGGGGATT
TCCATTGAGCCGATAGCAATGTAGGGTAATACTGTTGCGTATATAGTGATAGTTATTGAATTTTATTACC
CTGCGGGAATATTGAGACATCACTAAGCACGAATTTTACGTCTGAGGAAAGTTGAATGATGGCAAAATAA
CCAGGAAAAACAAATATTGAATCCTTGTGAAGGATTCCACAGTTGTTTAATCCTCCTTAAGCTCACTTAG
TATCAATTGTCTAAATAATATTGCTTTGAATCTGAAAAAAATAAAAGTACCTTCGCATTAGACAATGTCA
CTGCCGCTACGACACGCATTGGAGAACGTTACTTCTGTTGATAGAATTTTAGAGGACTTATTAGTACGTT
TTATTATAAATTGTCCGAATGAAGATTTATCGAGTGTCGAGAGAGAGTTATTTCATTTTGAAGAAGCCTC
ATGGTTTTACACGGATTTCATCAAATTGATGAATCCAACTTTACCCTCCCTAAAGATTAAATCATTTGCT
CAATTGATCATAAAACTATGTCCTCTGGTTTGGAAATGGGACATAAGAGTGGATGAGGCACTCCAGCAAT
TCTCCAAGTATAAGAAAAGTATACCGGTGAGGGGCGCTGCCATATTTAACGAGAACCTGAGTAAAATTTT
ATTGGTACAGGGTACTGAATCGGATTCTTGGTCATTCCCAAGGGGGAAGATATCTAAAGATGAAAATGAC
ATAGATTGTTGCATTAGAGAAGTGAAAGAAGAAATTGGTTTCGATTTGACGGACTATATTGACGACAACC
AATTCATTGAAAGAAATATTCAAGGTAAAAATTACAAAATATTTTTGATATCTGGTGTTTCAGAAGTCTT
CAATTTTAAACCTCAAGTTAGAAATGAAATTGATAAGATAGAATGGTTCGATTTTAAGAAAATTTCTAAA
ACAATGTACAAATCAAATATCAAGTATTATCTGATTAATTCCATGATGAGACCCTTATCAATGTGGTTAA
GGCATCAGAGGCAAATAAAAAATGAAGATCAATTGAAATCCTATGCGGAAGAACAAGCGAAATTGTTGTT
GGGTATCACTAAGGAGGAGCAGATTGATCCCGGTAGAGAGTTGCTGAATATGTTACATACTGCAGTGCAA
GCTAACAGTAATAATAATGCGGTCTCCAACGGACAGGTACCCTCGAGCCAAGAGCGGATCCCCGGGTTAA
TTAACAGTAAAGGAGAAGAACTTTTCACTGGAGTTGTCCCAATTCTTGTTGAATTAGATGGTGATGTTAA
TGGGCACAAATTTTCTGTCAGTGGAGAGGGTGAAGGTGATGCAACATACGGAAAACTTACCCTTAAATTT
ATTTGCACTACTGGAAAACTACCTGTTCCATGGCCAACACTTGTCACTACTTTCACTTATGGTGTTCAAT
GCTTTTCAAGATACCCAGATCATATGAAACGGCATGACTTTTTCAAGAGTGCCATGCCCGAAGGTTATGT
ACAGGAAAGAACTATATTTTTCAAAGATGACGGGAACTACAAGACACGTGCTGAAGTCAAGTTTGAAGGT
GATACCCTTGTTAATAGAATCGAGTTAAAAGGTATTGATTTTAAAGAAGATGGAAACATTCTTGGACACA
AATTGGAATACAACTATAACTCACACAATGTATACATCATGGCAGACAAACAAAAGAATGGAATCAAAGT
TAACTTCAAAATTAGACACAACATTGAAGATGGAAGCGTTCAACTAGCAGACCATTATCAACAAAATACT
CCAATTGGCGATGGCCCTGTCCTTTTACCAGACAACCATTACCTGTCCACACAATCTGCCCTTTCGAAAG
ATCCCAACGAAAAGAGAGACCACATGGTCCTTCTTGAGTTTGTAACAGCTGCTGGGATTACACATGGCAT
GGATGAACTATACAAATAGGGCGCGCCACTTCTAAATAAGCGAATTTCTTATGATTTATGATTTTTATTA
TTAAATAAGTTATAAAAAAAATAAGTGTATACAAATTTTAAAGTGACTCTTAGGTTTTAAAACGAAAATT
CTTATTCTTGAGTAACTCTTTCCTGTAGGTCAGGTTGCTTTCTCAGGTATAGTATGAGGTCGCTCTTATT
GACCACACCTCTACCGGCAGATCCGCTAGGGATAACAGGGTAATATAGATCCCCCGGGCTGCAGGAATTC
GATATCAAGCTTATCGATACCGTCGACCTCGAGGGGGGGCCCGGTACCCAATTCGCCCTATAGTGAGTCG
TATTACGCGCGCTCACTGGCCGTCGTTTTACAACGTCGTGACTGGGAAAACCCTGGCGTTACCCAACTTA
ATCGCCTTGCAGCACATCCCCCTTTCGCCAGCTGGCGTAATAGCGAAGAGGCCCGCACCGATCGCCCTTC
CCAACAGTTGCGCAGCCTGAATGGCGAATGG
[124 nt withheld, positions 3112-3235]
C
[91 nt withheld, positions 3237-3327]
A
[49 nt withheld, positions 3329-3377]
CCTTTGACGTTGGAGTCCACGTTCTTT
[37 nt withheld, positions 3405-3441]
ACCCTATCTCGGTCTATTCTTTTGATTTATAAGGGATTTTGCCGATTTCGGCCTATTGGTTAAAAAATGA
GCTGATTTAACAAAAATTTAACGCGAATTTTAACAAAATATTAACGCTTACAATTTCCTGATGCGGTATT
TTCTCCTTACGCATCTGTGCGGTATTTCACACCGCATAGGGTAATAACTGATATAATTAAATTGAAGCTC
TAATTTGTGAGTTTAGTATACATGCATTTACTTATAATACAGTTTTTTAGTTTTGCTGGCCGCATCTTCT
CAAATATGCTTCCCAGCCTGCTTTTCTGTAACGTTCACCCTCTACCTTAGCATCCCTTCCCTTTGCAAAT
AGTCCTCTTCCAACAATAATAATGTCAGATCCTGTAGAGACCACATCATCCACGGTTCTATACTGTTGAC
CCAATGCGTCTCCCTTGTCATCTAAACCCACACCGGGTGTCATAATCAACCAATCGTAACCTTCATCTCT
TCCACCCATGTCTCTTTGAGCAATAAAGCCGATAACAAAATCTTTGTCGCTCTTCGCAATGTCAACAGTA
CCCTTAGTATATTCTCCAGTAGATAGGGAGCCCTTGCATGACAATTCTGCTAACATCAAAAGGCCTCTAG
GTTCCTTTGTTACTTCTTCTGCCGCCTGCTTCAAACCGCTAACAATACCTGGGCCCACCACACCGTGTGC
ATTCGTAATGTCTGCCCATTCTGCTATTCTGTATACACCCGCAGAGTACTGCAATTTGACTGTATTACCA
ATGTCAGCAAATTTTCTGTCTTCGAAGAGTAAAAAATTGTACTTGGCGGATAATGCCTTTAGCGGCTTAA
CTGTGCCCTCCATGGAAAAATCAGTCAAGATATCCACATGTGTTTTTAGTAAACAAATTTTGGGACCTAA
TGCTTCAACTAACTCCAGTAATTCCTTGGTGGTACGAACATCCAATGAAGCACACAAGTTTGTTTGCTTT
TCGTGCATGATATTAAATAGCTTGGCAGCAACAGGACTAGGATGAGTAGCAGCACGTTCCTTATATGTAG
CTTTCGACATGATTTATCTTCGTTTCCTGCAGGTTTTTGTTCTGTGCAGTTGGGTTAAGAATACTGGGCA
ATTTCATGTTTCTTCAACACTACATATGCGTATATATACCAATCTAAGTCTGTGCTCCTTCCTTCGTTCT
TCCTTCTGTTCGGAGATTACCGAATCAAAAAAATTTCAAGGAAACCGAAATCAAAAAAAAGAATAAAAAA
AAAATGATGAATTGAAAAGGTGGTATGGTGCACTCTCAGTACAATCTGCTCTGATGCCGCATAGTTAAGC
CAGCCCCGACACCCGCCAACACCCGCTGACGCGCCCTGACGGGCTTGTCTGCTCCCGGCATCCGCTTACA
GACAAGCTGTGACCGTCTCCGGGAGCTGCATGTGTCAGAGGTTTTCACCGTCATCACCGAAACGCGCGAG
ACGAAAGGGCCTCGTGATACGCCTATTTTTATAGGTTAATGTCATGATAATAATGGTTTCTTAGACGGAT
CGCTTGCCTGTAACTTACACGCGCCTCGTATCTTTTAATGATGGAATAATTTGGGAATTTACTCTGTGTT
TATTTATTTTTATGTTTTGTATTTGGATTTTAGAAAGTAAATAAAGAAGGTAGAAGAGTTACGGAATGAA
GAAAAAAAAATAAACAAAGGTTTAAAAAATTTCAACAAAAAGCGTACTTTACATATATATTTATTAGACA
AGAAAAGCAGATTAAATAGATATACATTCGATTAACGATAAGTAAAATGTAAAATCACAGGATTTTCGTG
TGTGGTCTTCTACACAGACAAGATGAAACAATTCGGCATTAATACCTGAGAGCAGGAAGAGCAAGATAAA
AGGTAGTATTTGTTGGCGATCCCCCTAGAGTCTTTTACATCTTCGGAAAACAAAAACTATTTTTTCTTTA
ATTTCTTTTTTTACTTTCTATTTTTAATTTATATATTTATATTAAAAAATTTAAATTATAATTATTTTTA
TAGCACGTGATGAAAAGGACCCAGGTGGCACTTTTCGGGGAAATGTGCGCGGAACCCCTATTTGTTTATT
TTTCTAAATACATTCAAATATGTATCCGCTCATGAGACAATAACCCTGATAAATGCTTCAATAATATTGA
AAAAGGAAGAGTATGAGTATTCAACATTTCCGTGTCGCCCTTATTCCCTTTTTTGCGGCATTTTGCCTTC
CTGTTTTTGCTCACCCAGAAACGCTGGTGAAAGTAAAAGATGCTGAAGATCAGTTGGGTGCACGAGTGGG
TTACATCGAACTGGATCTCAACAGCGGTAAGATCCTTGAGAGTTTTCGCCCCGAAGAACGTTTTCCAATG
ATGAGCACTTTTAAAGTTCTGCTATGTGGCGCGGTATTATCCCGTATTGACGCCGGGCAAGAGCAACTCG
GTCGCCGCATACACTATTCTCAGAATGACTTGGTTGAGTACTCACCAGTCACAGAAAAGCATCTTACGGA
TGGCATGACAGTAAGAGAATTATGCAGTGCTGCCATAACCATGAGTGATAACACTGCGGCCAACTTACTT
CTGACAACGATCGGAGGACCGAAGGAGCTAACCGCTTTTTTGCACAACATGGGGGATCATGTAACTCGCC
TTGATCGTTGGGAACCGGAGCTGAATGAAGCCATACCAAACGACGAGCGTGACACCACGATGCCTGTAGC
AATGGCAACAACGTTGCGCAAACTATTAACTGGCGAACTACTTACTCTAGCTTCCCGGCAACAATTAATA
GACTGGATGGAGGCGGATAAAGTTGCAGGACCACTTCTGCGCTCGGCCCTTCCGGCTGGCTGGTTTATTG
CTGATAAATCTGGAGCCGGTGAGCGTGGGTCTCGCGGTATCATTGCAGCACTGGGGCCAGATGGTAAGCC
CTCCCGTATCGTAGTTATCTACACGACGGGGAGTCAGGCAACTATGGATGAACGAAATAGACAGATCGCT
GAGATAGGTGCCTCACTGATTAAGCATTGGTAACTGTCAGACCAAGTTTACTCATATATACTTTAGATTG
ATTTAAAACTTCATTTTTAATTTAAAAGGATCTAGGTGAAGATCCTTTTTGATAATCTCATGACCAAAAT
CCCTTAACGTGAGTTTTCGTTCCACTGAGCGTCAGACCCCGTAGAAAAGATCAAAGGATCTTCTTGAGAT
CCTTTTTTTCTGCGCGTAATCTGCTGCTTGCAAACAAAAAAACCACCGCTACCAGCGGTGGTTTGTTTGC
CGGATCAAGAGCTACCAACTCTTTTTCCGAAGGTAACTGGCTTCAGCAGAGCGCAGATACCAAATACTGT
TCTTCTAGTGTAGCCGTAGTTAGGCCACCACTTCAAGAACTCTGTAGCACCGCCTACATACCTCGCTCTG
CTAATCCTGTTACCAGTGGCTGCTGCCAGTGGCGATAAGTCGTGTCTTACCGGGTTGGACTCAAGACGAT
AGTTACCGGATAAGGCGCAGCGGTCGGGCTGAACGGGGGGTTCGTGCACACAGCCCAGCTTGGAGCGAAC
GACCTACACCGAACTGAGATACCTACAGCGTGAGCTATGAGAAAGCGCCACGCTTCCCGAAGGGAGAAAG
GCGGACAGGTATCCGGTAAGCGGCAGGGTCGGAACAGGAGAGCGCACGAGGGAGCTTCCAGGGGGAAACG
CCTGGTATCTTTATAGTCCTGTCGGGTTTCGCCACCTCTGACTTGAGCGTCGATTTTTGTGATGCTCGTC
AGGGGGGCGGAGCCTATGGAAA
