>Addgene plasmid #163578 | Dcp2 300 ΔH1 | depositor partial sequence | sequence record 317000 | insert sequence including restrictions sites
GAGCTCTCGTCGTAAGGCTGACACTGCAGAAGAAAAGTCATAATTTGAATACTAGCCGGTATGAAACTGT
GATTGATTAACCTGGGGTTACCTAAAGAGAACATAAGTAATACTCATGACAGAATCAAAACACAATACAA
AATTTATCCGAACCTCGGCCCGACTGCCGGCTCGCCGGGAAAGGGGACAACCGCTTCTATCCGTCGACTA
ACTTCATCGGCCCAATGGAAGCTATGATATGGGGATTTCCATTGAGCCGATAGCAATGTAGGGTAATACT
GTTGCGTATATAGTGATAGTTATTGAATTTTATTACCCTGCGGGAATATTGAGACATCACTAAGCACGAA
TTTTACGTCTGAGGAAAGTTGAATGATGGCAAAATAACCAGGAAAAACAAATATTGAATCCTTGTGAAGG
ATTCCACAGTTGTTTAATCCTCCTTAAGCTCACTTAGTATCAATTGTCTAAATAATATTGCTTTGAATCT
GAAAAAAATAAAAGTACCTTCGCATTAGACAATGTCACTGCCGCTACGACACGCATTGGAGAACGTTACT
TCTGTTGATAGAATTTTAGAGGACTTATTAGTACGTTTTATTATAAATTGTCCGAATGAAGATTTATCGA
GTGTCGAGAGAGAGTTATTTCATTTTGAAGAAGCCTCATGGTTTTACACGGATTTCATCAAATTGATGAA
TCCAACTTTACCCTCCCTAAAGATTAAATCATTTGCTCAATTGATCATAAAACTATGTCCTCTGGTTTGG
AAATGGGACATAAGAGTGGATGAGGCACTCCAGCAATTCTCCAAGTATAAGAAAAGTATACCGGTGAGGG
GCGCTGCCATATTTAACGAGAACCTGAGTAAAATTTTATTGGTACAGGGTACTGAATCGGATTCTTGGTC
ATTCCCAAGGGGGAAGATATCTAAAGATGAAAATGACATAGATTGTTGCATTAGAGAAGTGAAAGAAGAA
ATTGGTTTCGATTTGACGGACTATATTGACGACAACCAATTCATTGAAAGAAATATTCAAGGTAAAAATT
ACAAAATATTTTTGATATCTGGTGTTTCAGAAGTCTTCAATTTTAAACCTCAAGTTAGAAATGAAATTGA
TAAGATAGAATGGTTCGATTTTAAGAAAATTTCTAAAACAATGTACAAATCAAATATCAAGTATTATCTG
ATTAATTCCATGATGAGACCCTTATCAATGTGGTTAAGGCATCAGAGGCAAATAAAAAATGAAGATCAAT
TGAAATCCTATGCGGAAGAACAAGCGAAATTGTTGTTGGGTATCACTAAGGAGGAGCAGATTGATCCCGG
TAGAGAGTTGCTGAATATGTTACATACTGCAGTGCAAGCTAACAGTAATAATAATGCGGTCTCCAACGGA
CAGGTACCCTCGAGCCAAGAGCGGATCC
